Addgene plasmid #242159: CMDuoGreen_Crop-Seq-H2B-GFP-WPRE-TS-hU6-BsmbI
Purpose: (Empty Backbone) Empty lentiviral backbone for generation of ClonMapper Duo Green (H2B-GFP) gRNA barcode library for use with polyA capture or gRNA capture scRNA-seq technologies
Depositing lab: Amy Brock. Depositing organization: University of Texas at Austin.
Backbone
  Vector backbone: CROPseq-Guide-Puro
  Vector type: Mammalian Expression, Lentiviral, CRISPR
Growth in bacteria
  Bacterial resistance: Ampicillin, 100 μg/mL
  Growth temperature: 37°C
  Growth strain: NEB Stable
  Copy number: High Copy
Gene/Insert
  Gene/Insert name: None
Terms and licenses: Academic/Nonprofit Terms; Industry Terms: Not Available to Industry
Depositor comments: Please visit https://docs.brocklab.com/clonmapper for an updated use protocol. Please visit https://doi.org/10.1101/2024.12.11.627873 for bioRxiv preprint.
How to cite: CMDuoGreen_Crop-Seq-H2B-GFP-WPRE-TS-hU6-BsmbI was a gift from Amy Brock (Addgene plasmid # 242159 ; http://n2t.net/addgene:242159 ; RRID:Addgene_242159)
