[The description below was written by a language model from this plasmid's Addgene catalogue record and pLannotate feature annotations shown in this document.]
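Description:
CMDuoGreen_Crop-Seq-H2B-GFP-WPRE-TS-hU6-BsmbI is an empty third-generation-style lentiviral backbone derived from CROPseq-Guide-Puro, intended as the recipient vector for building the ClonMapper Duo Green gRNA barcode library. It is maintained in E. coli as a high-copy plasmid through a ColE1/pUC-type origin with ampicillin selection (AmpR), and it also carries an f1 origin and an SV40 origin and polyadenylation signal outside the viral region. The record lists no insert, consistent with its role as a cloning backbone.

The lentiviral genome is driven by an RSV promoter fused to a truncated HIV-1 5' LTR, followed by the Ψ packaging signal with a gag fragment, the RRE for Rev-dependent export, and the cPPT/CTS. Internally, an EF-1α core promoter with its intron A expresses human histone H2B fused to EGFP, giving a nuclear green fluorescent marker in place of the parental puromycin selection, and a WPRE follows to enhance transcript expression. Downstream, in the CROP-seq arrangement, a human U6 promoter and S. pyogenes gRNA scaffold sit just upstream of the truncated 3' LTR sequence. They are separated by a stuffer of roughly 1.9 kb, part of which is annotated only by similarity to a bacterial deoC gene. The name indicates that BsmBI sites allow this stuffer to be replaced with barcode gRNA sequences, although the sites themselves are not annotated. Because the cassette lies upstream of the polyadenylation site of the EF-1α-driven transcript, the barcode should be present both as a Pol III gRNA and within the polyadenylated mRNA, matching the stated compatibility with polyA-capture or gRNA-capture single-cell RNA-seq. The "TS" element in the name is not defined in the record.
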