Features (pLannotate 1.2.2; 31 found; start..end, strand, type, name):
    557..649     +  CDS            lacI (fragment): lac repressor; lacI; The lac repressor binds to the lac operator to inhibit transcription in E. coli. This inhibition can be relieved by adding lactose or isopropyl-β-D-thiogalactopyranoside (IPTG).
    662..683     +  protein_bind   CAP binding site: CAP binding activates transcription in the presence of cAMP. E. coli catabolite activator protein
    698..728     +  promoter       lac promoter: promoter for the E. coli lac operon
    732..754     +  protein_bind   lac operator (fragment): The lac repressor binds to the lac operator to inhibit transcription in E. coli. This inhibition can be relieved by adding lactose or isopropyl-β-D-thiogalactopyranoside (IPTG). lac repressor encoded by lacI
    797..815     +  promoter       T3 promoter: promoter for bacteriophage T3 RNA polymerase
    843..1069    +  promoter       RSV promoter: Rous sarcoma virus enhancer/promoter
   1070..1250    +  LTR            5' LTR (truncated): truncated 5' long terminal repeat (LTR) from HIV-1
   1297..1422    +  misc_feature   HIV-1 Ψ: packaging signal of human immunodeficiency virus type 1
   1406..1769    +  CDS            HIV-1 gag (fragment): gag protein from human immunodeficiency virus 1; gag
   1915..2148    +  misc_feature   RRE: The Rev response element (RRE) of HIV-1 allows for Rev-dependent mRNA export from the nucleus to the cytoplasm.
   2558..2675    +  misc_feature   cPPT/CTS: central polypurine tract and central termination sequence of HIV-1
   2741..2807    +  CDS            small t antigen (fragment): SV40 (simian virus 40) small t antigen
   2833..3044    +  promoter       EF-1α core promoter: core promoter for human elongation factor EF-1α
   3045..3983    +  intron         EF-1α intron A: intron upstream of the start codon of human EF-1α
   3994..4371    +  CDS            H2B: human histone H2B; HIST1H2BJ
   4390..5109    +  CDS            EGFP: the original enhanced GFP (Yang et al., 1996) mammalian codon-optimized
   5120..5708    +  misc_feature   WPRE: woodchuck hepatitis virus posttranscriptional regulatory element
   5704..5814    +  CDS            nef (fragment): NEF_HV1LA - Experimental evidence at protein level: Swiss-Prot protein existence level 1. Extracellular Nef protein targets CD4(+) T-lymphocytes for apoptosis by interacting with CXCR4 surface receptors. From Human immunodeficiency virus type 1 group M subtype B (isolate Lai) (HIV-1).
   5834..5860    +  CDS            Rev (fragment): human immunodeficiency virus 1 (HIV-1) Rev protein; rev; enhances nuclear export of unspliced and incompletely spliced viral mRNAs
   5901..6141    +  promoter       U6 promoter: RNA polymerase III promoter for human U6 snRNA
   6327..6986    -  CDS            deoC1: DEOC1_STAAN - Also known as dra. Experimental evidence at protein level: Swiss-Prot protein existence level 1. Catalyzes a reversible aldol reaction between acetaldehyde and D-glyceraldehyde 3-phosphate to generate 2-deoxy-D-ribose 5- phosphate. From Staphylococcus aureus (strain N315).
   8031..8106    +  misc_RNA       gRNA scaffold: guide RNA scaffold for the Streptococcus pyogenes CRISPR/Cas9 system
   8159..8339    +  LTR            5' LTR (truncated): truncated 5' long terminal repeat (LTR) from HIV-1
   8417..8538    +  polyA_signal   SV40 poly(A) signal: SV40 polyadenylation signal
   8578..8713    +  rep_origin     SV40 ori: SV40 origin of replication
   8734..8752    -  promoter       T7 promoter: promoter for bacteriophage T7 RNA polymerase
   8760..8915    +  CDS            lacZα (fragment): LacZα fragment of β-galactosidase; lacZ fragment
   8920..9348    +  rep_origin     f1 ori (sequence partly withheld): f1 bacteriophage origin of replication; arrow indicates direction of (+) strand synthesis
   9401..9505    +  promoter       AmpR promoter: bla
   9506..10366   +  CDS            AmpR: β-lactamase; bla; confers resistance to ampicillin, carbenicillin, and related antibiotics
  10537..374     +  rep_origin     ori (across the origin): high-copy-number ColE1/pMB1/pBR322/pUC origin of replication
>Addgene plasmid #242159 | CMDuoGreen_Crop-Seq-H2B-GFP-WPRE-TS-hU6-BsmbI | addgene full sequence | sequence record 494368 | Addgene NGS Result
TGCTAATCCTGTTACCAGTGGCTGCTGCCAGTGGCGATAAGTCGTGTCTTACCGGGTTGGACTCAAGACG
ATAGTTACCGGATAAGGCGCAGCGGTCGGGCTGAACGGGGGGTTCGTGCACACAGCCCAGCTTGGAGCGA
ACGACCTACACCGAACTGAGATACCTACAGCGTGAGCTATGAGAAAGCGCCACGCTTCCCGAAGGGAGAA
AGGCGGACAGGTATCCGGTAAGCGGCAGGGTCGGAACAGGAGAGCGCACGAGGGAGCTTCCAGGGGGAAA
CGCCTGGTATCTTTATAGTCCTGTCGGGTTTCGCCACCTCTGACTTGAGCGTCGATTTTTGTGATGCTCG
TCAGGGGGGCGGAGCCTATGGAAAAACGCCAGCAACGCGGCCTTTTTACGGTTCCTGGCCTTTTGCTGGC
CTTTTGCTCACATGTTCTTTCCTGCGTTATCCCCTGATTCTGTGGATAACCGTATTACCGCCTTTGAGTG
AGCTGATACCGCTCGCCGCAGCCGAACGACCGAGCGCAGCGAGTCAGTGAGCGAGGAAGCGGAAGAGCGC
CCAATACGCAAACCGCCTCTCCCCGCGCGTTGGCCGATTCATTAATGCAGCTGGCACGACAGGTTTCCCG
ACTGGAAAGCGGGCAGTGAGCGCAACGCAATTAATGTGAGTTAGCTCACTCATTAGGCACCCCAGGCTTT
ACACTTTATGCTTCCGGCTCGTATGTTGTGTGGAATTGTGAGCGGATAACAATTTCACACAGGAAACAGC
TATGACCATGATTACGCCAAGCGCGCAATTAACCCTCACTAAAGGGAACAAAAGCTGGAGCTGCAAGCTT
AATGTAGTCTTATGCAATACTCTTGTAGTCTTGCAACATGGTAACGATGAGTTAGCAACATGCCTTACAA
GGAGAGAAAAAGCACCGTGCATGCCGATTGGTGGAAGTAAGGTGGTACGATCGTGCCTTATTAGGAAGGC
AACAGACGGGTCTGACATGGATTGGACGAACCACTGAATTGCCGCATTGCAGAGATATTGTATTTAAGTG
CCTAGCTCGATACATAAACGGGTCTCTCTGGTTAGACCAGATCTGAGCCTGGGAGCTCTCTGGCTAACTA
GGGAACCCACTGCTTAAGCCTCAATAAAGCTTGCCTTGAGTGCTTCAAGTAGTGTGTGCCCGTCTGTTGT
GTGACTCTGGTAACTAGAGATCCCTCAGACCCTTTTAGTCAGTGTGGAAAATCTCTAGCAGTGGCGCCCG
AACAGGGACTTGAAAGCGAAAGGGAAACCAGAGGAGCTCTCTCGACGCAGGACTCGGCTTGCTGAAGCGC
GCACGGCAAGAGGCGAGGGGCGGCGACTGGTGAGTACGCCAAAAATTTTGACTAGCGGAGGCTAGAAGGA
GAGAGATGGGTGCGAGAGCGTCAGTATTAAGCGGGGGAGAATTAGATCGCGATGGGAAAAAATTCGGTTA
AGGCCAGGGGGAAAGAAAAAATATAAATTAAAACATATAGTATGGGCAAGCAGGGAGCTAGAACGATTCG
CAGTTAATCCTGGCCTGTTAGAAACATCAGAAGGCTGTAGACAAATACTGGGACAGCTACAACCATCCCT
TCAGACAGGATCAGAAGAACTTAGATCATTATATAATACAGTAGCAACCCTCTATTGTGTGCATCAAAGG
ATAGAGATAAAAGACACCAAGGAAGCTTTAGACAAGATAGAGGAAGAGCAAAACAAAAGTAAGACCACCG
CACAGCAAGCGGCCGCTGATCTTCAGACCTGGAGGAGGAGATATGAGGGACAATTGGAGAAGTGAATTAT
ATAAATATAAAGTAGTAAAAATTGAACCATTAGGAGTAGCACCCACCAAGGCAAAGAGAAGAGTGGTGCA
GAGAGAAAAAAGAGCAGTGGGAATAGGAGCTTTGTTCCTTGGGTTCTTGGGAGCAGCAGGAAGCACTATG
GGCGCAGCGTCAATGACGCTGACGGTACAGGCCAGACAATTATTGTCTGGTATAGTGCAGCAGCAGAACA
ATTTGCTGAGGGCTATTGAGGCGCAACAGCATCTGTTGCAACTCACAGTCTGGGGCATCAAGCAGCTCCA
GGCAAGAATCCTGGCTGTGGAAAGATACCTAAAGGATCAACAGCTCCTGGGGATTTGGGGTTGCTCTGGA
AAACTCATTTGCACCACTGCTGTGCCTTGGAATGCTAGTTGGAGTAATAAATCTCTGGAACAGATTTGGA
ATCACACGACCTGGATGGAGTGGGACAGAGAAATTAACAATTACACAAGCTTAATACACTCCTTAATTGA
AGAATCGCAAAACCAGCAAGAAAAGAATGAACAAGAATTATTGGAATTAGATAAATGGGCAAGTTTGTGG
AATTGGTTTAACATAACAAATTGGCTGTGGTATATAAAATTATTCATAATGATAGTAGGAGGCTTGGTAG
GTTTAAGAATAGTTTTTGCTGTACTTTCTATAGTGAATAGAGTTAGGCAGGGATATTCACCATTATCGTT
TCAGAATCTTGAGACAAATGGCAGTATTCATCCACAATTTTAAAAGAAAAGGGGGGATTGGGGGGTACAG
TGCAGGGGAAAGAATAGTAGACATAATAGCAACAGACATACAAACTAAAGAATTACAAAAACAAATTACA
AAAATTCAAAATTTTCGGGTTTATTACAGGGACAGCAGAGATCCACTTTGGCGCCGGCTCGAGGGGGCCC
GGGTGCAAAGATGGATAAAGTTTTAAACAGAGAGGAATCTTTGCAGCTAATGGACCTTCTAGGTCTTGAA
AGGAGTGGGAATTGGCTCCGGTGCCCGTCAGTGGGCAGAGCGCACATCGCCCACAGTCCCCGAGAAGTTG
GGGGGAGGGGTCGGCAATTGATCCGGTGCCTAGAGAAGGTGGCGCGGGGTAAACTGGGAAAGTGATGTCG
TGTACTGGCTCCGCCTTTTTCCCGAGGGTGGGGGAGAACCGTATATAAGTGCAGTAGTCGCCGTGAACGT
TCTTTTTCGCAACGGGTTTGCCGCCAGAACACAGGTAAGTGCCGTGTGTGGTTCCCGCGGGCCTGGCCTC
TTTACGGGTTATGGCCCTTGCGTGCCTTGAATTACTTCCACCTGGCTGCAGTACGTGATTCTTGATCCCG
AGCTTCGGGTTGGAAGTGGGTGGGAGAGTTCGAGGCCTTGCGCTTAAGGAGCCCCTTCGCCTCGTGCTTG
AGTTGAGGCCTGGCCTGGGCGCTGGGGCCGCCGCGTGCGAATCTGGTGGCACCTTCGCGCCTGTCTCGCT
GCTTTCGATAAGTCTCTAGCCATTTAAAATTTTTGATGACCTGCTGCGACGCTTTTTTTCTGGCAAGATA
GTCTTGTAAATGCGGGCCAAGATCTGCACACTGGTATTTCGGTTTTTGGGGCCGCGGGCGGCGACGGGGC
CCGTGCGTCCCAGCGCACATGTTCGGCGAGGCGGGGCCTGCGAGCGCGGCCACCGAGAATCGGACGGGGG
TAGTCTCAAGCTGGCCGGCCTGCTCTGGTGCCTGGCCTCGCGCCGCCGTGTATCGCCCCGCCCTGGGCGG
CAAGGCTGGCCCGGTCGGCACCAGTTGCGTGAGCGGAAAGATGGCCGCTTCCCGGCCCTGCTGCAGGGAG
CTCAAAATGGAGGACGCGGCGCTCGGGAGAGCGGGCGGGTGAGTCACCCACACAAAGGAAAAGGGCCTTT
CCGTCCTCAGCCGTCGCTTCATGTGACTCCACGGAGTACCGGGCGCCGTCCAGGCACCTCGATTAGTTCT
CGAGCTTTTGGAGTACGTCGTCTTTAGGTTGGGGGGAGGGGTTTTATGCGATGGAGTTTCCCCACACTGA
GTGGGTGGAGACTGAAGTTAGGCCAGCTTGGCACTTGATGTAATTCTCCTTGGAATTTGCCCTTTTTGAG
TTTGGATCTTGGTTCATTCTCAAGCCTCAGACAGTGGTTCAAAGTTTTTTTCTTCCATTTCAGGTGTCGT
GACATGCCAGAGCCAGCGAAGTCTGCTCCCGCCCCGAAAAAGGGCTCCAAGAAGGCGGTGACTAAGGCGC
AGAAGAAAGGCGGCAAGAAGCGCAAGCGCAGCCGCAAGGAGAGCTATTCCATCTATGTGTACAAGGTTCT
GAAGCAGGTCCACCCTGACACCGGCATTTCGTCCAAGGCCATGGGCATCATGAATTCGTTTGTGAACGAC
ATTTTCGAGCGCATCGCAGGTGAGGCTTCCCGCCTGGCGCATTACAACAAGCGCTCGACCATCACCTCCA
GGGAGATCCAGACGGCCGTGCGCCTGCTGCTGCCTGGGGAGTTGGCCAAGCACGCCGTGTCCGAGGGTAC
TAAGGCCATCACCAAGTACACCAGCGCTAAGGATCCACCGGTCGCCACCATGGTGAGCAAGGGCGAGGAG
CTGTTCACCGGGGTGGTGCCCATCCTGGTCGAGCTGGACGGCGACGTAAACGGCCACAAGTTCAGCGTGT
CCGGCGAGGGCGAGGGCGATGCCACCTACGGCAAGCTGACCCTGAAGTTCATCTGCACCACCGGCAAGCT
GCCCGTGCCCTGGCCCACCCTCGTGACCACCCTGACCTACGGCGTGCAGTGCTTCAGCCGCTACCCCGAC
CACATGAAGCAGCACGACTTCTTCAAGTCCGCCATGCCCGAAGGCTACGTCCAGGAGCGCACCATCTTCT
TCAAGGACGACGGCAACTACAAGACCCGCGCCGAGGTGAAGTTCGAGGGCGACACCCTGGTGAACCGCAT
CGAGCTGAAGGGCATCGACTTCAAGGAGGACGGCAACATCCTGGGGCACAAGCTGGAGTACAACTACAAC
AGCCACAACGTCTATATCATGGCCGACAAGCAGAAGAACGGCATCAAGGTGAACTTCAAGATCCGCCACA
ACATCGAGGACGGCAGCGTGCAGCTCGCCGACCACTACCAGCAGAACACCCCCATCGGCGACGGCCCCGT
GCTGCTGCCCGACAACCACTACCTGAGCACCCAGTCCGCCCTGAGCAAAGACCCCAACGAGAAGCGCGAT
CACATGGTCCTGCTGGAGTTCGTGACCGCCGCCGGGATCACTCTCGGCATGGACGAGCTGTACAAGTAAT
TAAGTCGACAATCAACCTCTGGATTACAAAATTTGTGAAAGATTGACTGGTATTCTTAACTATGTTGCTC
CTTTTACGCTATGTGGATACGCTGCTTTAATGCCTTTGTATCATGCTATTGCTTCCCGTATGGCTTTCAT
TTTCTCCTCCTTGTATAAATCCTGGTTGCTGTCTCTTTATGAGGAGTTGTGGCCCGTTGTCAGGCAACGT
GGCGTGGTGTGCACTGTGTTTGCTGACGCAACCCCCACTGGTTGGGGCATTGCCACCACCTGTCAGCTCC
TTTCCGGGACTTTCGCTTTCCCCCTCCCTATTGCCACGGCGGAACTCATCGCCGCCTGCCTTGCCCGCTG
CTGGACAGGGGCTCGGCTGTTGGGCACTGACAATTCCGTGGTGTTGTCGGGGAAATCATCGTCCTTTCCT
TGGCTGCTCGCCTGTGTTGCCACCTGGATTCTGCGCGGGACGTCCTTCTGCTACGTCCCTTCGGCCCTCA
ATCCAGCGGACCTTCCTTCCCGCGGCCTGCTGCCGGCTCTGCGGCCTCTTCCGCGTCTTCGCCTTCGCCC
TCAGACGAGTCGGATCTCCCTTTGGGCCGCCTCCCCGCGTCGACTTTAAGACCAATGACTTACAAGGCAG
CTGTAGATCTTAGCCACTTTTTAAAAGAAAAGGGGGGACTGGAAGGGCTAATTCACTCCCAACGAAGACA
AGATTTCACCATTATCGTTTCAGACCCACCTCCCAACCCCGAGGGGACCCAAGCAGTGGTATCAACGCAG
AGTACATGGGGGGACCCAGAGAGGGCCTATTTCCCATGATTCCTTCATATTTGCATATACGATACAAGGC
TGTTAGAGAGATAATTAGAATTAATTTGACTGTAAACACAAAGATATTAGTACAAAATACGTGACGTAGA
AAGTAATAATTTCTTGGGTAGTTTGCAGTTTTAAAATTATGTTTTAAAATGGACTATCATATGCTTACCG
TAACTTGAAAGTATTTCGATTTCTTGGCTTTATATATCTTGTGGAAAGGACGAAACACCGGAGACGGTTG
TAAATGAGCACACAAAATACACATGCTAAAATATTATATTCTATGACCTTTATAAAATCAACCAAAATCT
TCTTTTTAATAACTTTAGTATCAATAATTAGAATTTTTATGTTCCTTTTTGCAAACTTTTAATAAAAATG
AGCAAAATAAAAAAACGCTAGTTTTAGTAACTCGCGTTGTTTTCTTCACCTTTAATAATAGCTACTCCAC
CACTTGTTCCTAAGCGGTCAGCTCCTGCTTCAATCATTTTTTGAGCATCTTCAAATGTTCTAACTCCACC
AGCTGCTTTAACTAAAGCATTGTCTTTAACAACTGACTTCATTAGTTTAACATCTTCAAATGTTGCACCT
GATTTTGAAAATCCTGTTGATGTTTTAACAAATTCTAATCCAGCTTCAACAGCTATTTCACAAGCTTTCA
TGATTTCTTCTTTTGTTAATAAACAATTTTCCATAATACATTTAACAACATGTGATCCAGCTGCTTTTTT
TACAGCTTTCATGTCTTCTAAAACTAATTCATAATTTTTGTCTTTTAATGCACCAATATTTAATACCATA
TCAATTTCTGTTGCACCATCTTTAATTGCTTCAGAAACTTCGAATGCTTTTGTAGCTGTTGTGCATGCAC
CTAGAGGAAAACCTACAACATTTGTTATTCCTACATTTGTGCCTTTTAATAATTCTTTACAATAGCTTGT
TCAATATGAATTAACACAAACTGTTGCAAAATCAAATTCAATTGCTTCATCACATAATTGTTTAATTTCA
GCTTTCGTAGCATCTTGTTTTAATAATGTGTGATCTATATATTTGTTTAGTTTCATTTTTTCTCCTATAT
ATTCATTTTTAATTTTAATTCTTTAATAATTTCGTCTACTTTAACTTTAGCGTTTTGAACAGATTCACCA
ACACCTATAAAATAAATTTTTAGTTTAGGTTCAGTTCCACTTGGGCGAACAGCAAATCATGACTTATCTT
CTAAATAAAATTTTAGTAAGTCTTGTCCTGGCATATTATACATTCCATCGATGTAGTCTTCAACATTAAC
AACTTTAAGTCCAGCAATTTGAGTTAAGGGTGTTGCTCTCAATGATTTCATTAATGGTTCAATTTTTAAT
TTCTTTTCTTCTGGTTTAAAATTCAAGTTTAAAGTGAAAGTGTAATATGCACCCATTTCTTTAAATAAAT
CTTCTAAATAGTCTACTAATGTTTTATTTTGTTTTTTATAAAATCAAGCAGCCTCTGCTATTAATATAGA
AGCTTGTATTCCATCTTTATCTCTAGCTGAGTCATCAATTACATATCCATAACTTTCTTCATAAGCAAAA
ACAAAATTTAATCCGTTATCTTCTTCTTTAGCAATTTCTCTACCCATTCATTTAAATCCAGTTAAAGTTT
TTACAATATTAACTCCATATTTTTCATGAGCGATTCTATCACCCAAATCACTTGTTACAAAACTTGAATA
TAGAGCCGGATTTTTTGGAATGCTATTTAAGCGTTTTAGATTTGATAATTTTCAATCAATTAAAATTGGT
CCTGTTTGATTTCCATCTAATCTTACAAAATGACCATCATGTTTTATTGCCATTCCAAATCTGTCAGCAT
CTGGGTCATTCATAATAATAATATCTGCATCATGTTTAATACCATATTCAAGCGGTATTTTTCATGCAGG
ATCAAATTCTGGATTTGGATTTACAACATTTTTAAATGTTTCATCTTCAAATGCATGCTCTTCAACCTCA
ATAACGTTATATCCTGATTCACGTAATATTTTTGGGGTAAATTTAGTTCCTGTTCCATTAACTGCGCTAA
AAATAATTTTTAAATCTTTTTTAGCTTCTTGCTCTTTTTTGTACGTCTCTGTTTTAGAGCTAGAAATAGC
AAGTTAAAATAAGGCTAGTCCGTTATCAACTTGAAAAAGTGGCACCGAGTCGGTGCTTTTTTAAGCTTGG
CGTAACTAGATCTTGAGACACTGCTTTTTGCTTGTACTGGGTCTCTCTGGTTAGACCAGATCTGAGCCTG
GGAGCTCTCTGGCTAACTAGGGAACCCACTGCTTAAGCCTCAATAAAGCTTGCCTTGAGTGCTTCAAGTA
GTGTGTGCCCGTCTGTTGTGTGACTCTGGTAACTAGAGATCCCTCAGACCCTTTTAGTCAGTGTGGAAAA
TCTCTAGCAGTACGTATAGTAGTTCATGTCATCTTATTATTCAGTATTTATAACTTGCAAAGAAATGAAT
ATCAGAGAGTGAGAGGAACTTGTTTATTGCAGCTTATAATGGTTACAAATAAAGCAATAGCATCACAAAT
TTCACAAATAAAGCATTTTTTTCACTGCATTCTAGTTGTGGTTTGTCCAAACTCATCAATGTATCTTATC
ATGTCTGGCTCTAGCTATCCCGCCCCTAACTCCGCCCATCCCGCCCCTAACTCCGCCCAGTTCCGCCCAT
TCTCCGCCCCATGGCTGACTAATTTTTTTTATTTATGCAGAGGCCGAGGCCGCCTCGGCCTCTGAGCTAT
TCCAGAAGTAGTGAGGAGGCTTTTTTGGAGGCCTAGGGACGTACCCAATTCGCCCTATAGTGAGTCGTAT
TACGCGCGCTCACTGGCCGTCGTTTTACAACGTCGTGACTGGGAAAACCCTGGCGTTACCCAACTTAATC
GCCTTGCAGCACATCCCCCTTTCGCCAGCTGGCGTAATAGCGAAGAGGCCCGCACCGATCGCCCTTCCCA
ACAGTTGCGCAGCCTGAATGGCGAATGGG
[124 nt withheld, positions 8920-9043]
C
[91 nt withheld, positions 9045-9135]
A
[49 nt withheld, positions 9137-9185]
CCTTTGACGTTGGAGTCCACGTTCTTT
[37 nt withheld, positions 9213-9249]
ACCCTATCTCGGTCTATTCTTTTGATTTATAAGGGATTTTGCCGATTTCGGCCTATTGGTTAAAAAATGA
GCTGATTTAACAAAAATTTAACGCGAATTTTAACAAAATATTAACGCTTACAATTTAGGTGGCACTTTTC
GGGGAAATGTGCGCGGAACCCCTATTTGTTTATTTTTCTAAATACATTCAAATATGTATCCGCTCATGAG
ACAATAACCCTGATAAATGCTTCAATAATATTGAAAAAGGAAGAGTATGAGTATTCAACATTTCCGTGTC
GCCCTTATTCCCTTTTTTGCGGCATTTTGCCTTCCTGTTTTTGCTCACCCAGAAACGCTGGTGAAAGTAA
AAGATGCTGAAGATCAGTTGGGTGCACGAGTGGGTTACATCGAACTGGATCTCAACAGCGGTAAGATCCT
TGAGAGTTTTCGCCCCGAAGAACGTTTTCCAATGATGAGCACTTTTAAAGTTCTGCTATGTGGCGCGGTA
TTATCCCGTATTGACGCCGGGCAAGAGCAACTCGGTCGCCGCATACACTATTCTCAGAATGACTTGGTTG
AGTACTCACCAGTCACAGAAAAGCATCTTACGGATGGCATGACAGTAAGAGAATTATGCAGTGCTGCCAT
AACCATGAGTGATAACACTGCGGCCAACTTACTTCTGACAACGATCGGAGGACCGAAGGAGCTAACCGCT
TTTTTGCACAACATGGGGGATCATGTAACTCGCCTTGATCGTTGGGAACCGGAGCTGAATGAAGCCATAC
CAAACGACGAGCGTGACACCACGATGCCTGTAGCAATGGCAACAACGTTGCGCAAACTATTAACTGGCGA
ACTACTTACTCTAGCTTCCCGGCAACAATTAATAGACTGGATGGAGGCGGATAAAGTTGCAGGACCACTT
CTGCGCTCGGCCCTTCCGGCTGGCTGGTTTATTGCTGATAAATCTGGAGCCGGTGAGCGTGGGTCTCGCG
GTATCATTGCAGCACTGGGGCCAGATGGTAAGCCCTCCCGTATCGTAGTTATCTACACGACGGGGAGTCA
GGCAACTATGGATGAACGAAATAGACAGATCGCTGAGATAGGTGCCTCACTGATTAAGCATTGGTAACTG
TCAGACCAAGTTTACTCATATATACTTTAGATTGATTTAAAACTTCATTTTTAATTTAAAAGGATCTAGG
TGAAGATCCTTTTTGATAATCTCATGACCAAAATCCCTTAACGTGAGTTTTCGTTCCACTGAGCGTCAGA
CCCCGTAGAAAAGATCAAAGGATCTTCTTGAGATCCTTTTTTTCTGCGCGTAATCTGCTGCTTGCAAACA
AAAAAACCACCGCTACCAGCGGTGGTTTGTTTGCCGGATCAAGAGCTACCAACTCTTTTTCCGAAGGTAA
CTGGCTTCAGCAGAGCGCAGATACCAAATACTGTTCTTCTAGTGTAGCCGTAGTTAGGCCACCACTTCAA
GAACTCTGTAGCACCGCCTACATACCTCGCTC
